>Addgene plasmid #132006 | pDONR221_SLC25A41 | addgene full sequence | sequence record 260932 | Addgene NGS Result
CTTTCCTGCGTTATCCCCTGATTCTGTGGATAACCGTATTACCGCCTTTGAGTGAGCTGATACCGCTCGC
CGCAGCCGAACGACCGAGCGCAGCGAGTCAGTGAGCGAGGAAGCGGAAGAGCGCCCAATACGCAAACCGC
CTCTCCCCGCGCGTTGGCCGATTCATTAATGCAGCTGGCACGACAGGTTTCCCGACTGGAAAGCGGGCAG
TGAGCGCAACGCAATTAATACGCGTACCGCTAGCCAGGAAGAGTTTGTAGAAACGCAAAAAGGCCATCCG
TCAGGATGGCCTTCTGCTTAGTTTGATGCCTGGCAGTTTATGGCGGGCGTCCTGCCCGCCACCCTCCGGG
CCGTTGCTTCACAACGTTCAAATCCGCTCCCGGCGGATTTGTCCTACTCAGGAGAGCGTTCACCGACAAA
CAACAGATAAAACGAAAGGCCCAGTCTTCCGACTGAGCCTTTCGTTTTATTTGATGCCTGGCAGTTCCCT
ACTCTCGCGTTAACGCTAGCATGGATGTTTTCCCAGTCACGACGTTGTAAAACGACGGCCAGTCTTAAGC
TCGGGCCCCAAATAATGATTTTATTTTGACTGATAGTGACCTGTTCGTTGCAACACATTGATGAGCAATG
CTTTTTTATAATGCCAACTTTGTACAAAAAAGCAGGCTCCACCATGGGAGCACAGCCAGGAGAGCCTCAG
AACACCTGCTCTCGCATCCAGACACTGTTCCGGAGAGTGAAGACCCTGCTGATCAAGGCCCCACCTCCAC
CACAGCCTCCACCACCTCCACCATCCTGGAATCCAGGATGTACACACGTGTACGGCTATGCCTTTGGCCA
CATGCACGACAACAATCTGGAGCACCTGCCCTCTCAGCAGGTGCTGGATACCGGCGAGCAGCTGATGGTG
CCTGTGGAGGTGCTGGAGGTGGACAACAAGGAGGCCCTGTGGAAGTTCCTGCTGTCTGGAGCAATGGCAG
GAGCCGTGAGCAGAACCGGAACAGCCCCTCTGGATAGGGCCAAGGTGTACATGCAGGTGTATAGCTCCAA
GACCAACTTCACAAATCTGCTGGGAGGACTGCAGAGCATGGTGCAGGAGGGAGGCTTTAGGTCCCTGTGG
AGGGGCAACGGCATCAATGTGCTGAAGATCGCCCCTGAGTACGCCATCAAGTTCAGCGTGTTCGAGCAGT
GCAAGAACTATTTCTGTGGCATCCAGGGCAGCCCTCCATTTCAGGAGCGGCTGCTGGCAGGAAGCCTGGC
AGTGGCCATCTCCCAGACCCTGATCAATCCAATGGAGGTGCTGAAGACCCGCCTGACACTGAGGCGCACA
GGCCAGTACAAGGGACTGCTGGACTGCGCAAGGCAGATCCTGCAGAGGGAGGGAACCAGAGCCCTGTACA
GGGGCTATCTGCCAAACATGCTGGGCATCATCCCCTACGCCTGCACAGATCTGGCCGTGTATGAGATGCT
GCAGTGTTTTTGGGTGAAGTCCGGAAGAGACATGGGCGATCCATCCGGACTGGTGTCTCTGTCTAGCGTG
ACCCTGTCCACCACATGTGGCCAGATGGCCTCTTACCCACTGACCCTGGTGCGGACAAGAATGCAGGCCC
AGGACACCGTGGAGGGCAGCAATCCCACAATGAGGGGCGTGCTGCAGAGGATCCTGGCACAGCAGGGATG
GCTGGGCCTGTATAGGGGCATGACCCCTACACTGCTGAAGGTGCTGCCAGCCGGCGGCATCTCCTACGTG
GTGTATGAGGCCATGAAGAAGACCCTGGGCATCGACCCAGCTTTCTTGTACAAAGTTGGCATTATAAGAA
AGCATTGCTTATCAATTTGTTGCAACGAACAGGTCACTATCAGTCAAAATAAAATCATTATTTGCCATCC
AGCTGATATCCCCTATAGTGAGTCGTATTACATGGTCATAGCTGTTTCCTGGCAGCTCTGGCCCGTGTCT
CAAAATCTCTGATGTTACATTGCACAAGATAAAAATATATCATCATGAACAATAAAACTGTCTGCTTACA
TAAACAGTAATACAAGGGGTGTTATGAGCCATATTCAACGGGAAACGTCGAGGCCGCGATTAAATTCCAA
CATGGATGCTGATTTATATGGGTATAAATGGGCTCGCGATAATGTCGGGCAATCAGGTGCGACAATCTAT
CGCTTGTATGGGAAGCCCGATGCGCCAGAGTTGTTTCTGAAACATGGCAAAGGTAGCGTTGCCAATGATG
TTACAGATGAGATGGTCAGACTAAACTGGCTGACGGAATTTATGCCTCTTCCGACCATCAAGCATTTTAT
CCGTACTCCTGATGATGCATGGTTACTCACCACTGCGATCCCCGGAAAAACAGCATTCCAGGTATTAGAA
GAATATCCTGATTCAGGTGAAAATATTGTTGATGCGCTGGCAGTGTTCCTGCGCCGGTTGCATTCGATTC
CTGTTTGTAATTGTCCTTTTAACAGCGATCGCGTATTTCGTCTCGCTCAGGCGCAATCACGAATGAATAA
CGGTTTGGTTGATGCGAGTGATTTTGATGACGAGCGTAATGGCTGGCCTGTTGAACAAGTCTGGAAAGAA
ATGCATAAACTTTTGCCATTCTCACCGGATTCAGTCGTCACTCATGGTGATTTCTCACTTGATAACCTTA
TTTTTGACGAGGGGAAATTAATAGGTTGTATTGATGTTGGACGAGTCGGAATCGCAGACCGATACCAGGA
TCTTGCCATCCTATGGAACTGCCTCGGTGAGTTTTCTCCTTCATTACAGAAACGGCTTTTTCAAAAATAT
GGTATTGATAATCCTGATATGAATAAATTGCAGTTTCATTTGATGCTCGATGAGTTTTTCTAATCAGAAT
TGGTTAATTGGTTGTAACACTGGCAGAGCATTACGCTGACTTGACGGGACGGCGCAAGCTCATGACCAAA
ATCCCTTAACGTGAGTTACGCGTCGTTCCACTGAGCGTCAGACCCCGTAGAAAAGATCAAAGGATCTTCT
TGAGATCCTTTTTTTCTGCGCGTAATCTGCTGCTTGCAAACAAAAAAACCACCGCTACCAGCGGTGGTTT
GTTTGCCGGATCAAGAGCTACCAACTCTTTTTCCGAAGGTAACTGGCTTCAGCAGAGCGCAGATACCAAA
TACTGTTCTTCTAGTGTAGCCGTAGTTAGGCCACCACTTCAAGAACTCTGTAGCACCGCCTACATACCTC
GCTCTGCTAATCCTGTTACCAGTGGCTGCTGCCAGTGGCGATAAGTCGTGTCTTACCGGGTTGGACTCAA
GACGATAGTTACCGGATAAGGCGCAGCGGTCGGGCTGAACGGGGGGTTCGTGCACACAGCCCAGCTTGGA
GCGAACGACCTACACCGAACTGAGATACCTACAGCGTGAGCTATGAGAAAGCGCCACGCTTCCCGAAGGG
AGAAAGGCGGACAGGTATCCGGTAAGCGGCAGGGTCGGAACAGGAGAGCGCACGAGGGAGCTTCCAGGGG
GAAACGCCTGGTATCTTTATAGTCCTGTCGGGTTTCGCCACCTCTGACTTGAGCGTCGATTTTTGTGATG
CTCGTCAGGGGGGCGGAGCCTATGGAAAAACGCCAGCAACGCGGCCTTTTTACGGTTCCTGGCCTTTTGC
TGGCCTTTTGCTCACATGTT
Features (pLannotate 1.2.2; 10 found; start..end, strand, type, name):
    121..213     +  CDS            lacI (fragment): lac repressor; lacI; The lac repressor binds to the lac operator to inhibit transcription in E. coli. This inhibition can be relieved by adding lactose or isopropyl-β-D-thiogalactopyranoside (IPTG).
    268..295     -  terminator     rrnB T2 terminator: transcription terminator T2 from the E. coli rrnB gene
    427..470     +  terminator     rrnB T1 terminator: Escherichia coli rrnB; transcription terminator T1 from the E. coli rrnB gene
    517..553     -  CDS            lacZα (fragment): LacZα fragment of β-galactosidase; lacZ fragment
    569..668     +  protein_bind   attL1: mutant version of attL; recombination site for the Gateway® LR reaction LR Clonase™
    674..1783    +  CDS            SLC25A41: S2541_HUMAN - Experimental evidence at transcript level: Swiss-Prot protein existence level 2. Calcium-independent ATP-Mg/Pi exchanger that catalyzes the electroneutral exchange of Mg-ATP or free ADP against an hydrogenphosphate and participates in the net transport of adenine nucleotides across the mitochondria inner membrane. From Homo sapiens (Human).
   1785..1884    -  protein_bind   attL2: mutant version of attL; recombination site for the Gateway® LR reaction LR Clonase™
   1902..1920    -  promoter       T7 promoter: promoter for bacteriophage T7 RNA polymerase
   2054..2863    +  CDS            KanR: aminoglycoside phosphotransferase; aph(3')-Ia; confers resistance to kanamycin in bacteria or G418 (Geneticin®) in eukaryotes
   3010..3598    +  rep_origin     ori: high-copy-number ColE1/pMB1/pBR322/pUC origin of replication
