[The description below was written by a language model from this plasmid's Addgene catalogue record and pLannotate feature annotations shown in this document.]
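Description:
pDONR221_SLC25A41 is a Gateway entry clone built on the pDONR221 backbone, carrying a codon-optimized open reading frame for human SLC25A41 (also known as APC4). The sequenced plasmid is about 3.7 kb, consistent with a 2.55 kb backbone plus the 1,110 bp insert. It is propagated in E. coli from a high-copy ColE1/pUC-type origin and selected with kanamycin through an aminoglycoside phosphotransferase (KanR) gene. Although the repository lists it under mammalian expression, the feature table shows no eukaryotic promoter or polyadenylation signal upstream or downstream of the ORF, so the plasmid itself serves as a donor of the coding sequence rather than as an expression vector.

The SLC25A41 coding sequence sits between attL1 and attL2 sites, the recombination sites recognised in the Gateway LR reaction, which allows directional, in-frame transfer of the ORF into any attR-containing destination vector chosen for the desired promoter, tag or delivery system. Upstream of the cassette lie the rrnB T1 and T2 transcription terminators, which insulate the insert from read-through transcription in bacteria, and a T7 promoter lies just beyond attL2, oriented towards the insert on the opposite strand. Short lacI and lacZα fragments are also annotated and appear to be backbone remnants. M13 forward and reverse primer sites flank the cassette for sequence verification. The encoded protein is a mitochondrial inner-membrane carrier annotated as a calcium-independent ATP-Mg/phosphate exchanger involved in net adenine nucleotide transport. The clone belongs to a consortium-wide collection of solute carrier ORFs intended for subcloning into custom expression vectors to study SLC transporters.
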