Addgene plasmid #132006: pDONR221_SLC25A41
Purpose: Gateway entry clone with codon-optimized ORF sequence for subcloning into custom expression vectors
Depositing lab: RESOLUTE Consortium & Giulio Superti-Furga. Depositing organization: CeMM Research Center for Molecular Medicine. Publication: The RESOLUTE consortium: unlocking SLC transporters for drug discovery. Superti-Furga G, Lackner D, Wiedmer T, Ingles-Prieto A, Barbosa B, Girardi E, Goldmann U, Gurtl B, Klavins K, Klimek C, Lindinger S, Lineiro-Retes E, Muller AC, Onstein S, Redinger G, Reil D, Sedlyarov V, Wolf G, Crawford M, Everley R, ... Steppan CM. Nat Rev Drug Discov. 2020 Jul;19(7):429-430. doi: 10.1038/d41573-020-00056-6. PubMed 32265506.
Backbone
  Vector backbone: pDONR221
  Backbone manufacturer: Thermo Fisher Scientific
  Backbone size w/o insert (bp): 2550
  Vector type: Mammalian Expression
Growth in bacteria
  Bacterial resistance: Kanamycin, 50 μg/mL
  Growth temperature: 37°C
  Growth strain: Stbl3
  Copy number: High Copy
Gene/Insert
  Gene/Insert name: SLC25A41 (alt name: FLJ40442, MGC34725, APC4)
  Species: H. sapiens (human)
  Insert size (bp): 1110
  Entrez Gene: SLC25A41 (a.k.a. APC4)
  Cloning method: Gateway Cloning
  Sequencing primers: 5′ M13-fwd; 3′ M13-rev
Terms and licenses: Academic/Nonprofit Terms; Industry Terms
Depositor comments: For more information on the full Resolute plasmid collection, please see www.addgene.org/depositor-collections/re-solute/. Please provide your feedback on this plasmid to the RESOLUTE consortium by filling out their RESOLUTE repository feedback form: https://forms.office.com/Pages/ResponsePage.aspx?id=0e05yklzmkS7rjFGQL4N7z4feCLQvEJAmVcOCM_u885UN1JJRko0Ukg4TVQwNTZLOUxPQVJWT1NHUCQlQCN0PWcu
How to cite: pDONR221_SLC25A41 was a gift from RESOLUTE Consortium & Giulio Superti-Furga (Addgene plasmid # 132006 ; http://n2t.net/addgene:132006 ; RRID:Addgene_132006)
