>Addgene plasmid #132006 | pDONR221_SLC25A41 | depositor partial sequence | sequence record 253412 | Codon-optimized ORF of SLC25A41
ATGGGAGCACAGCCAGGAGAGCCTCAGAACACCTGCTCTCGCATCCAGACACTGTTCCGGAGAGTGAAGA
CCCTGCTGATCAAGGCCCCACCTCCACCACAGCCTCCACCACCTCCACCATCCTGGAATCCAGGATGTAC
ACACGTGTACGGCTATGCCTTTGGCCACATGCACGACAACAATCTGGAGCACCTGCCCTCTCAGCAGGTG
CTGGATACCGGCGAGCAGCTGATGGTGCCTGTGGAGGTGCTGGAGGTGGACAACAAGGAGGCCCTGTGGA
AGTTCCTGCTGTCTGGAGCAATGGCAGGAGCCGTGAGCAGAACCGGAACAGCCCCTCTGGATAGGGCCAA
GGTGTACATGCAGGTGTATAGCTCCAAGACCAACTTCACAAATCTGCTGGGAGGACTGCAGAGCATGGTG
CAGGAGGGAGGCTTTAGGTCCCTGTGGAGGGGCAACGGCATCAATGTGCTGAAGATCGCCCCTGAGTACG
CCATCAAGTTCAGCGTGTTCGAGCAGTGCAAGAACTATTTCTGTGGCATCCAGGGCAGCCCTCCATTTCA
GGAGCGGCTGCTGGCAGGAAGCCTGGCAGTGGCCATCTCCCAGACCCTGATCAATCCAATGGAGGTGCTG
AAGACCCGCCTGACACTGAGGCGCACAGGCCAGTACAAGGGACTGCTGGACTGCGCAAGGCAGATCCTGC
AGAGGGAGGGAACCAGAGCCCTGTACAGGGGCTATCTGCCAAACATGCTGGGCATCATCCCCTACGCCTG
CACAGATCTGGCCGTGTATGAGATGCTGCAGTGTTTTTGGGTGAAGTCCGGAAGAGACATGGGCGATCCA
TCCGGACTGGTGTCTCTGTCTAGCGTGACCCTGTCCACCACATGTGGCCAGATGGCCTCTTACCCACTGA
CCCTGGTGCGGACAAGAATGCAGGCCCAGGACACCGTGGAGGGCAGCAATCCCACAATGAGGGGCGTGCT
GCAGAGGATCCTGGCACAGCAGGGATGGCTGGGCCTGTATAGGGGCATGACCCCTACACTGCTGAAGGTG
CTGCCAGCCGGCGGCATCTCCTACGTGGTGTATGAGGCCATGAAGAAGACCCTGGGCATC
